>Addgene plasmid #170280 | pETDuet-1 TIM9,10 | addgene full sequence | sequence record 334954 | Addgene NGS Result
TAATACGACTCACTATAGGGGAATTGTGAGCGGATAACAATTCCCCTCTAGAAATAATTTTGTTTAACTT
TAAGAAGGAGATATACCATGGGCAGCAGCCATCACCATCATCACCACAGCCAGGATCCGGAGAATTTGTA
TTTTCAGGGTAGCTTTTTGGGTTTCGGCGGCGGTCAGCCACAATTGTCTTCCCAGCAAAAGATCCAAGCA
GCGGAAGCGGAATTGGATCTGGTGACGGATATGTTTAACAAACTGGTGAATAACTGCTACAAGAAATGTA
TCAACACTTCCTATAGCGAGGGTGAGTTGAATAAGAACGAGAGCAGCTGTCTGGACCGTTGTGTTGCCAA
GTATTTTGAGACCAACGTCCAGGTCGGCGAGAACATGCAAAAAATGGGTCAATCGTTCAATGCCGCGGGT
AAGTTTTAAAAGCTTGCGGCCGCATAATGCTTAAGTCGAACAGAAAGTAATCGTATTGTACACGGCCGCA
TAATCGAAATTAATACGACTCACTATAGGGGAATTGTGAGCGGATAACAATTCCCCATCTTAGTATATTA
GTTAAGTATAAGAAGGAGATATACATATGGATGCATTGAACTCTAAAGAACAACAGGAATTTCAGAAAGT
TGTGGAACAAAAACAGATGAAGGATTTCATGCGTCTGTATTCCAACTTGGTAGAGCGTTGTTTCACCGAC
TGTGTGAATGACTTCACCACATCAAAGCTGACCAACAAAGAACAGACTTGTATCATGAAATGCAGCGAGA
AGTTTCTGAAACACTCCGAGCGCGTGGGTCAACGTTTTCAGGAACAAAATGCGGCGCTGGGCCAGGGTCT
GGGTCGTTAACTCGAGTCTGGTAAAGAAACCGCTGCTGCGAAATTTGAACGCCAGCACATGGACTCGTCT
ACTAGCGCAGCTTAATTAACCTAGGCTGCTGCCACCGCTGAGCAATAACTAGCATAACCCCTTGGGGCCT
CTAAACGGGTCTTGAGGGGTTTTTTGCTGAAAGGAGGAACTATATCCGGATTGGCGAATGGG
[124 nt withheld, positions 1043-1166]
C
[91 nt withheld, positions 1168-1258]
A
[49 nt withheld, positions 1260-1308]
CCTTTGACGTTGGAGTCCACGTTCTTT
[37 nt withheld, positions 1336-1372]
ACCCTATCTCGGTCTATTCTTTTGATTTATAAGGGATTTTGCCGATTTCGGCCTATTGGTTAAAAAATGA
GCTGATTTAACAAAAATTTAACGCGAATTTTAACAAAATATTAACGTTTACAATTTCTGGCGGCACGATG
GCATGAGATTATCAAAAAGGATCTTCACCTAGATCCTTTTAAATTAAAAATGAAGTTTTAAATCAATCTA
AAGTATATATGAGTAAACTTGGTCTGACAGTTACCAATGCTTAATCAGTGAGGCACCTATCTCAGCGATC
TGTCTATTTCGTTCATCCATAGTTGCCTGACTCCCCGTCGTGTAGATAACTACGATACGGGAGGGCTTAC
CATCTGGCCCCAGTGCTGCAATGATACCGCGAGACCCACGCTCACCGGCTCCAGATTTATCAGCAATAAA
CCAGCCAGCCGGAAGGGCCGAGCGCAGAAGTGGTCCTGCAACTTTATCCGCCTCCATCCAGTCTATTAAT
TGTTGCCGGGAAGCTAGAGTAAGTAGTTCGCCAGTTAATAGTTTGCGCAACGTTGTTGCCATTGCTACAG
GCATCGTGGTGTCACGCTCGTCGTTTGGTATGGCTTCATTCAGCTCCGGTTCCCAACGATCAAGGCGAGT
TACATGATCCCCCATGTTGTGCAAAAAAGCGGTTAGCTCCTTCGGTCCTCCGATCGTTGTCAGAAGTAAG
TTGGCCGCAGTGTTATCACTCATGGTTATGGCAGCACTGCATAATTCTCTTACTGTCATGCCATCCGTAA
GATGCTTTTCTGTGACTGGTGAGTACTCAACCAAGTCATTCTGAGAATAGTGTATGCGGCGACCGAGTTG
CTCTTGCCCGGCGTCAATACGGGATAATACCGCGCCACATAGCAGAACTTTAAAAGTGCTCATCATTGGA
AAACGTTCTTCGGGGCGAAAACTCTCAAGGATCTTACCGCTGTTGAGATCCAGTTCGATGTAACCCACTC
GTGCACCCAACTGATCTTCAGCATCTTTTACTTTCACCAGCGTTTCTGGGTGAGCAAAAACAGGAAGGCA
AAATGCCGCAAAAAAGGGAATAAGGGCGACACGGAAATGTTGAATACTCATACTCTTCCTTTTTCAATCA
TGATTGAAGCATTTATCAGGGTTATTGTCTCATGAGCGGATACATATTTGAATGTATTTAGAAAAATAAA
CAAATAGGTCATGACCAAAATCCCTTAACGTGAGTTTTCGTTCCACTGAGCGTCAGACCCCGTAGAAAAG
ATCAAAGGATCTTCTTGAGATCCTTTTTTTCTGCGCGTAATCTGCTGCTTGCAAACAAAAAAACCACCGC
TACCAGCGGTGGTTTGTTTGCCGGATCAAGAGCTACCAACTCTTTTTCCGAAGGTAACTGGCTTCAGCAG
AGCGCAGATACCAAATACTGTCCTTCTAGTGTAGCCGTAGTTAGGCCACCACTTCAAGAACTCTGTAGCA
CCGCCTACATACCTCGCTCTGCTAATCCTGTTACCAGTGGCTGCTGCCAGTGGCGATAAGTCGTGTCTTA
CCGGGTTGGACTCAAGACGATAGTTACCGGATAAGGCGCAGCGGTCGGGCTGAACGGGGGGTTCGTGCAC
ACAGCCCAGCTTGGAGCGAACGACCTACACCGAACTGAGATACCTACAGCGTGAGCTATGAGAAAGCGCC
ACGCTTCCCGAAGGGAGAAAGGCGGACAGGTATCCGGTAAGCGGCAGGGTCGGAACAGGAGAGCGCACGA
GGGAGCTTCCAGGGGGAAACGCCTGGTATCTTTATAGTCCTGTCGGGTTTCGCCACCTCTGACTTGAGCG
TCGATTTTTGTGATGCTCGTCAGGGGGGCGGAGCCTATGGAAAAACGCCAGCAACGCGGCCTTTTTACGG
TTCCTGGCCTTTTGCTGGCCTTTTGCTCACATGTTCTTTCCTGCGTTATCCCCTGATTCTGTGGATAACC
GTATTACCGCCTTTGAGTGAGCTGATACCGCTCGCCGCAGCCGAACGACCGAGCGCAGCGAGTCAGTGAG
CGAGGAAGCGGAAGAGCGCCTGATGCGGTATTTTCTCCTTACGCATCTGTGCGGTATTTCACACCGCAAT
GGTGCACTCTCAGTACAATCTGCTCTGATGCCGCATAGTTAAGCCAGTATACACTCCGCTATCGCTACGT
GACTGGGTCATGGCTGCGCCCCGACACCCGCCAACACCCGCTGACGCGCCCTGACGGGCTTGTCTGCTCC
CGGCATCCGCTTACAGACAAGCTGTGACCGTCTCCGGGAGCTGCATGTGTCAGAGGTTTTCACCGTCATC
ACCGAAACGCGCGAGGCAGCTGCGGTAAAGCTCATCAGCGTGGTCGTGAAGCGATTCACAGATGTCTGCC
TGTTCATCCGCGTCCAGCTCGTTGAGTTTCTCCAGAAGCGTTAATGTCTGGCTTCTGATAAAGCGGGCCA
TGTTAAGGGCGGTTTTTTCCTGTTTGGTCACTGATGCCTCCGTGTAAGGGGGATTTCTGTTCATGGGGGT
AATGATACCGATGAAACGAGAGAGGATGCTCACGATACGGGTTACTGATGATGAACATGCCCGGTTACTG
GAACGTTGTGAGGGTAAACAACTGGCGGTATGGATGCGGCGGGACCAGAGAAAAATCACTCAGGGTCAAT
GCCAGCGCTTCGTTAATACAGATGTAGGTGTTCCACAGGGTAGCCAGCAGCATCCTGCGATGCAGATCCG
GAACATAATGGTGCAGGGCGCTGACTTCCGCGTTTCCAGACTTTACGAAACACGGAAACCGAAGACCATT
CATGTTGTTGCTCAGGTCGCAGACGTTTTGCAGCAGCAGTCGCTTCACGTTCGCTCGCGTATCGGTGATT
CATTCTGCTAACCAGTAAGGCAACCCCGCCAGCCTAGCCGGGTCCTCAACGACAGGAGCACGATCATGCT
AGTCATGCCCCGCGCCCACCGGAAGGAGCTGACTGGGTTGAAGGCTCTCAAGGGCATCGGTCGAGATCCC
GGTGCCTAATGAGTGAGCTAACTTACATTAATTGCGTTGCGCTCACTGCCCGCTTTCCAGTCGGGAAACC
TGTCGTGCCAGCTGCATTAATGAATCGGCCAACGCGCGGGGAGAGGCGGTTTGCGTATTGGGCGCCAGGG
TGGTTTTTCTTTTCACCAGTGAGACGGGCAACAGCTGATTGCCCTTCACCGCCTGGCCCTGAGAGAGTTG
CAGCAAGCGGTCCACGCTGGTTTGCCCCAGCAGGCGAAAATCCTGTTTGATGGTGGTTAACGGCGGGATA
TAACATGAGCTGTCTTCGGTATCGTCGTATCCCACTACCGAGATGTCCGCACCAACGCGCAGCCCGGACT
CGGTAATGGCGCGCATTGCGCCCAGCGCCATCTGATCGTTGGCAACCAGCATCGCAGTGGGAACGATGCC
CTCATTCAGCATTTGCATGGTTTGTTGAAAACCGGACATGGCACTCCAGTCGCCTTCCCGTTCCGCTATC
GGCTGAATTTGATTGCGAGTGAGATATTTATGCCAGCCAGCCAGACGCAGACGCGCCGAGACAGAACTTA
ATGGGCCCGCTAACAGCGCGATTTGCTGGTGACCCAATGCGACCAGATGCTCCACGCCCAGTCGCGTACC
GTCTTCATGGGAGAAAATAATACTGTTGATGGGTGTCTGGTCAGAGACATCAAGAAATAACGCCGGAACA
TTAGTGCAGGCAGCTTCCACAGCAATGGCATCCTGGTCATCCAGCGGATAGTTAATGATCAGCCCACTGA
CGCGTTGCGCGAGAAGATTGTGCACCGCCGCTTTACAGGCTTCGACGCCGCTTCGTTCTACCATCGACAC
CACCACGCTGGCACCCAGTTGATCGGCGCGAGATTTAATCGCCGCGACAATTTGCGACGGCGCGTGCAGG
GCCAGACTGGAGGTGGCAACGCCAATCAGCAACGACTGTTTGCCCGCCAGTTGTTGTGCCACGCGGTTGG
GAATGTAATTCAGCTCCGCCATCGCCGCTTCCACTTTTTCCCGCGTTTTCGCAGAAACGTGGCTGGCCTG
GTTCACCACGCGGGAAACGGTCTGATAAGAGACACCGGCATACTCTGCGACATCGTATAACGTTACTGGT
TTCACATTCACCACCCTGAATTGACTCTCTTCCGGGCGCTATCATGCCATACCGCGAAAGGTTTTGCGCC
ATTCGATGGTGTCCGGGATCTCGACGCTCTCCCTTATGCGACTCCTGCATTAGGAAGCAGCCCAGTAGTA
GGTTGAGGCCGTTGAGCACCGCCGCCGCAAGGAATGGTGCATGCAAGGAGATGGCGCCCAACAGTCCCCC
GGCCACGGGGCCTGCCACCATACCCACGCCGAAACAAGCGCTCATGAGCCCGAAGTGGCGAGCCCGATCT
TCCCCATCGGTGATGTCGGCGATATAGGCGCCAGCAACCGCACCTGTGGCGCCGGTGATGCCGGCCACGA
TGCGTCCGGCGTAGAGGATCGAGATCGATCTCGATCCCGCGAAAT
Features (pLannotate 1.2.2; 22 found; start..end, strand, type, name):
      1..19      +  promoter       T7 promoter: promoter for bacteriophage T7 RNA polymerase
     20..44      +  protein_bind   lac operator: The lac repressor binds to the lac operator to inhibit transcription in E. coli. This inhibition can be relieved by adding lactose or isopropyl-β-D-thiogalactopyranoside (IPTG). lac repressor encoded by lacI
     59..81      +  RBS            RBS: efficient ribosome binding site from bacteriophage T7 gene 10 (Olins and Rangwala, 1989)
    151..426     +  CDS            TIM10: TIM10_YEAST - Also known as MRS11. Experimental evidence at protein level: Swiss-Prot protein existence level 1. Mitochondrial intermembrane chaperone that participates in the import and insertion of multi-pass transmembrane proteins into the mitochondrial inner membrane. Also required for the transfer of beta- barrel precursors from the TOM complex to the sorting and assembly machinery (SAM complex) of the outer membrane. Acts as a chaperone-like protein that protects the hydrophobic precursors from aggregation and guide them through the mitochondrial intermembrane space. Compared to TIM9, it
    501..519     +  promoter       T7 promoter: promoter for bacteriophage T7 RNA polymerase
    520..544     +  protein_bind   lac operator: The lac repressor binds to the lac operator to inhibit transcription in E. coli. This inhibition can be relieved by adding lactose or isopropyl-β-D-thiogalactopyranoside (IPTG). lac repressor encoded by lacI
    587..847     +  CDS            TIM9: TIM9_YEAST - Experimental evidence at protein level: Swiss-Prot protein existence level 1. Mitochondrial intermembrane chaperone that participates in the import and insertion of multi-pass transmembrane proteins into the mitochondrial inner membrane. Also required for the transfer of beta- barrel precursors from the TOM complex to the sorting and assembly machinery (SAM complex) of the outer membrane. Acts as a chaperone-like protein that protects the hydrophobic precursors from aggregation and guide them through the mitochondrial intermembrane space. Compared to TIM10, it may have a strong st
    863..904     +  CDS            S-Tag (fragment): affinity and epitope tag derived from pancreatic ribonuclease A
    934..951     +  CDS            SET1 (fragment): solubility-enhancement tag derived from T7 phage gene 10B
    959..1006    +  terminator     T7 terminator: transcription terminator for bacteriophage T7 RNA polymerase
   1043..1498    +  rep_origin     f1 ori (sequence partly withheld): f1 bacteriophage origin of replication; arrow indicates direction of (+) strand synthesis
   1613..2473    -  CDS            AmpR: β-lactamase; bla; confers resistance to ampicillin, carbenicillin, and related antibiotics
   2474..2566    -  promoter       AmpR promoter: bla
   2647..3235    +  rep_origin     ori: high-copy-number ColE1/pMB1/pBR322/pUC origin of replication
   3421..3560    -  misc_feature   bom: basis of mobility region from pBR322
   3662..3853    -  CDS            rop: Rop protein, which maintains plasmids at low copy number; rop
   3870..4250    +  CDS            YPB1_ECOLX: Protein predicted: Swiss-Prot protein existence level 4. From Escherichia coli.
   4312..4376    -  CDS            TcR (fragment): tetracycline efflux protein; tet; confers resistance to tetracycline
   4391..4412    -  protein_bind   CAP binding site: CAP binding activates transcription in the presence of cAMP. E. coli catabolite activator protein
   4425..5507    -  CDS            lacI: lac repressor; lacI; The lac repressor binds to the lac operator to inhibit transcription in E. coli. This inhibition can be relieved by adding lactose or isopropyl-β-D-thiogalactopyranoside (IPTG).
   5508..5585    -  promoter       lacI promoter: lacI
   5593..5872    -  CDS            TcR (fragment): tetracycline efflux protein; tet; confers resistance to tetracycline
