[The description below was written by a language model from this plasmid's Addgene catalogue record and pLannotate feature annotations shown in this document.]
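Description:
pETDuet-1 TIM9,10 is a bacterial co-expression plasmid of about 5.9 kb built on the pETDuet-1 backbone, designed to produce two yeast mitochondrial proteins, Tim9 and Tim10, together in E. coli from coding sequences that the record describes as codon-optimized for that host. It is selected with ampicillin through the β-lactamase gene and replicates from a ColE1/pBR322-type origin accompanied by the rop gene and bom region, which generally keep copy number moderate, although the catalogue lists copy number as unknown. An f1 origin is also present. Short tetracycline-resistance fragments in the annotation are backbone remnants rather than functional markers.

The payload consists of two tandem expression units. Each has its own T7 promoter followed by a lac operator, and the plasmid carries lacI, so transcription depends on T7 RNA polymerase supplied by the host and is inducible with IPTG. The first unit, with an annotated T7 gene 10 ribosome binding site, encodes Tim10. According to the catalogue it carries a cleavable N-terminal His-tag, which presumably lies in the unannotated stretch between the ribosome binding site and the TIM10 coding sequence, although neither the tag nor the cleavage site is annotated or identified in the record. The second unit encodes Tim9, listed as cloned between NdeI and XhoI. An S-tag fragment lies downstream of it, but the record does not indicate that it is fused to Tim9. A single T7 terminator follows both units.

Tim9 and Tim10 are intermembrane-space chaperones that shield hydrophobic membrane protein precursors during mitochondrial import. Co-expression with one tagged partner suits affinity purification of the two proteins together for structural and biochemical studies of this chaperone system.
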