Addgene plasmid #170280: pETDuet-1 TIM9,10
Purpose: Expresses both yeast Tim9 and yeast Tim10 (the latter with cleavable N-ter His-tag), codon-optimized for E. coli production
Depositing lab: Paul Schanda. Depositing organization: Institut de Biologie Structurale. Publication: Structural Basis of Membrane Protein Chaperoning through the Mitochondrial Intermembrane Space. Weinhaupl K, Lindau C, Hessel A, Wang Y, Schutze C, Jores T, Melchionda L, Schonfisch B, Kalbacher H, Bersch B, Rapaport D, Brennich M, Lindorff-Larsen K, Wiedemann N, Schanda P. Cell. 2018 Nov 15;175(5):1365-1379.e25. doi: 10.1016/j.cell.2018.10.039. PubMed 30445040.
Backbone
  Vector backbone: pETDuet-1
  Backbone size w/o insert (bp): 5700
  Total vector size (bp): 5900
  Vector type: Bacterial Expression
Growth in bacteria
  Bacterial resistance: Ampicillin, 100 μg/mL
  Growth temperature: 37°C
  Growth strain: DH5alpha
  Copy number: Unknown
Gene/Insert
  Cloning method: Restriction Enzyme; 5′ cloning site NdeI (unknown if destroyed); 3′ cloning site XhoI (unknown if destroyed)
  Sequencing primers: 5′ unknown
Terms and licenses: Academic/Nonprofit Terms; Industry Terms: Not Available to Industry
How to cite: pETDuet-1 TIM9,10 was a gift from Paul Schanda (Addgene plasmid # 170280 ; http://n2t.net/addgene:170280 ; RRID:Addgene_170280)
